Addgene plasmid #207364: B-evoSpCas9-N515Y
Purpose: Expression plasmid for human codon-optimized increased-fidelity (i.e. high-fidelity) SpCas9 variant
Depositing lab: Ervin Welker. Depositing organization: HUN-REN Research Centre for Natural Sciences. Publication: A cleavage rule for selection of increased-fidelity SpCas9 variants with high efficiency and no detectable off-targets. Kulcsar PI, Talas A, Ligeti Z, Toth E, Rakvacs Z, Bartos Z, Krausz SL, Welker A, Vegi VL, Huszar K, Welker E. Nat Commun. 2023 Sep 16;14(1):5746. doi: 10.1038/s41467-023-41393-5. PubMed 37717069.
Backbone
  Vector backbone: pX330-like (without U6-sgRNA coding sequence)
  Vector type: Mammalian Expression, CRISPR
Growth in bacteria
  Bacterial resistance: Ampicillin, 100 μg/mL
  Growth temperature: 37°C
  Growth strain: DH5alpha
  Copy number: High Copy
Gene/Insert
  Gene/Insert name: B-evoSpCas9-N515Y
  Species: S. pyogenes
  Insert size (bp): 4251
  Mutation: M495V, K526E, R661Q, amino acids 1005-1013 replaced with two glycine
  Promoter: CBh
  Tag / fusion protein: 3xFLAG (N terminal on insert)
  Cloning method: Gibson Cloning
Terms and licenses: Academic/Nonprofit Terms; Industry Terms: Not Available to Industry
Depositor comments: Please visit https://doi.org/10.1101/2022.08.16.504097 for bioRxiv preprint
How to cite: B-evoSpCas9-N515Y was a gift from Ervin Welker (Addgene plasmid # 207364 ; http://n2t.net/addgene:207364 ; RRID:Addgene_207364)
