[The description below was written by a language model from this plasmid's Addgene catalogue record and pLannotate feature annotations shown in this document.]
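Description:
B-evoSpCas9-N515Y is a mammalian expression plasmid encoding a human codon-optimized, increased-fidelity variant of Streptococcus pyogenes Cas9. It is built on a pX330-like backbone from which the U6-sgRNA cassette has been removed, so it supplies only the nuclease and a guide RNA must be provided from a separate source. In bacteria it is maintained as a high-copy plasmid through a ColE1/pUC-type origin and selected with ampicillin via the β-lactamase gene. An f1 phage origin is also present, along with a single AAV2 inverted terminal repeat downstream of the expression cassette and short bom and rop fragments, all apparently backbone remnants. One ITR alone would not support AAV packaging.

The roughly 4.25 kb Cas9 open reading frame is driven by the CBh promoter, seen in the feature table as a CMV enhancer, chicken β-actin promoter and hybrid CBA/MVM intron, and is terminated by a bovine growth hormone polyadenylation signal. The protein carries an N-terminal 3xFLAG tag for detection, per the catalogue entry (not annotated in the feature table), and a C-terminal bipartite nucleoplasmin nuclear localization signal. The coding sequence is annotated as an evoCas9 fragment followed by a C-terminal Cas9 fragment, consistent with the recorded mutations: M495V, K526E and R661Q, plus replacement of residues 1005-1013 with two glycines. The construct name points to position 515, but the record lists no change there and does not explain the designation. According to the record, the plasmid serves to express this high-fidelity nuclease in mammalian cells, in a study on choosing SpCas9 variants that combine efficient on-target cleavage with no detectable off-target activity.
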