Features (pLannotate 1.2.2; 15 found; start..end, strand, type, name):
     12..297     +  enhancer       CMV enhancer: human cytomegalovirus immediate early enhancer; contains an 18-bp deletion relative to the standard CMV enhancer
    299..576     +  promoter       chicken β-actin promoter: No description available
    577..804     +  intron         hybrid intron: hybrid between chicken β-actin (CBA) and minute virus of mice (MMV) introns (Gray et al., 2011)
    942..3951    +  CDS            evoCas9 (fragment): Streptococcus pyogenes Cas9 variant with improved specificity (Casini et al., 2018) generates RNA-guided double strand breaks in DNA
   3956..5021    +  CDS            Cas9(C) (fragment): C-terminal portion of Streptococcus pyogenes Cas9 (Zetsche et al., 2015)
   5022..5069    +  CDS            nucleoplasmin NLS: bipartite nuclear localization signal from nucleoplasmin
   5103..5214    +  polyA_signal   bGH poly(A) signal: bovine growth hormone polyadenylation signal
   5319..5459    +  repeat_region  AAV2 ITR: inverted terminal repeat of adeno-associated virus serotype 2 inverted
   5464..5515    -  misc_feature   bom (fragment): basis of mobility region from pBR322
   5534..5989    +  rep_origin     f1 ori (sequence partly withheld): f1 bacteriophage origin of replication; arrow indicates direction of (+) strand synthesis
   5990..6039    -  misc_feature   bom (fragment): basis of mobility region from pBR322
   6141..6176    -  CDS            rop (fragment): Rop protein, which maintains plasmids at low copy number; rop
   6271..6375    +  promoter       AmpR promoter: bla
   6376..7236    +  CDS            AmpR: β-lactamase; bla; confers resistance to ampicillin, carbenicillin, and related antibiotics
   7407..7995    +  rep_origin     ori: high-copy-number ColE1/pMB1/pBR322/pUC origin of replication
>Addgene plasmid #207364 | B-evoSpCas9-N515Y | addgene full sequence | sequence record 408746 | Addgene NGS Result
CTAGAGGTACCCGTTACATAACTTACGGTAAATGGCCCGCCTGGCTGACCGCCCAACGACCCCCGCCCAT
TGACGTCAATAGTAACGCCAATAGGGACTTTCCATTGACGTCAATGGGTGGAGTATTTACGGTAAACTGC
CCACTTGGCAGTACATCAAGTGTATCATATGCCAAGTACGCCCCCTATTGACGTCAATGACGGTAAATGG
CCCGCCTGGCATTGTGCCCAGTACATGACCTTATGGGACTTTCCTACTTGGCAGTACATCTACGTATTAG
TCATCGCTATTACCATGGTCGAGGTGAGCCCCACGTTCTGCTTCACTCTCCCCATCTCCCCCCCCTCCCC
ACCCCCAATTTTGTATTTATTTATTTTTTAATTATTTTGTGCAGCGATGGGGGCGGGGGGGGGGGGGGGG
CGCGCGCCGGGGGGGGGGGGGGGGGGCGRGGGGCGGGGCGGGGCGAGGCGGAGAGGTGCGGCGGCAGCCA
ATCAGAGCGGCGCGCTCCGAAAGTTTCCTTTTATGGCGAGGCGGCGGCGGCGGCGGCCCTATAAAAAGCG
AAGCGCGCGGCGGGCGGGAGTCGCTGCGCGCTGCCTTCGCCCCGTGCCCCGCTCCGCCGCCGCCTCGCGC
CGCCCGCCCCGGCTCTGACTGACCGCGTTACTCCCACAGGTGAGCGGGCGGGACGGCCCTTCTCCTCCGG
GCTGTAATTAGCTGAGCAAGAGGTAAGGGTTTAAGGGATGGTTGGTTGGTGGGGTATTAATGTTTAATTA
CCTGGAGCACCTGCCTGAAATCACTTTTTTTCAGGTTGGACCGGTGCCACCATGGACTATAAGGACCACG
ACGGAGACTACAAGGATCATGATATTGATTACAAAGACGATGACGATAAGATGGCCCCAAAGAAGAAGCG
GAAGGTCGGTATCCACGGAGTCCCAGCAGCCGACAAGAAGTACAGCATCGGCCTGGACATCGGCACCAAC
TCTGTGGGCTGGGCCGTGATCACCGACGAGTACAAGGTGCCCAGCAAGAAATTCAAGGTGCTGGGCAACA
CCGACCGGCACAGCATCAAGAAGAACCTGATCGGAGCCCTGCTGTTCGACAGCGGCGAAACAGCCGAGGC
CACCCGGCTGAAGAGAACCGCCAGAAGAAGATACACCAGACGGAAGAACCGGATCTGCTATCTGCAAGAG
ATCTTCAGCAACGAGATGGCCAAGGTGGACGACAGCTTCTTCCACAGACTGGAAGAGTCCTTCCTGGTGG
AAGAGGATAAGAAGCACGAGCGGCACCCCATCTTCGGCAACATCGTGGACGAGGTGGCCTACCACGAGAA
GTACCCCACCATCTACCACCTGAGAAAGAAACTGGTGGACAGCACCGACAAGGCCGACCTGCGGCTGATC
TATCTGGCCCTGGCCCACATGATCAAGTTCCGGGGCCACTTCCTGATCGAGGGCGACCTGAACCCCGACA
ACAGCGACGTGGACAAGCTGTTCATCCAGCTGGTGCAGACCTACAACCAGCTGTTCGAGGAAAACCCCAT
CAACGCCAGCGGCGTGGACGCCAAGGCCATCCTGTCTGCCAGACTGAGCAAGAGCAGACGGCTGGAAAAT
CTGATCGCCCAGCTGCCCGGCGAGAAGAAGAATGGCCTGTTCGGAAACCTGATTGCCCTGAGCCTGGGCC
TGACCCCCAACTTCAAGAGCAACTTCGACCTGGCCGAGGATGCCAAACTGCAGCTGAGCAAGGACACCTA
CGACGACGACCTGGACAACCTGCTGGCCCAGATCGGCGACCAGTACGCCGACCTGTTTCTGGCCGCCAAG
AACCTGTCCGACGCCATCCTGCTGAGCGACATCCTGAGAGTGAACACCGAGATCACCAAGGCCCCCCTGA
GCGCCTCTATGATCAAGAGATACGACGAGCACCACCAGGACCTGACCCTGCTGAAAGCTCTCGTGCGGCA
GCAGCTGCCTGAGAAGTACAAAGAGATTTTCTTCGACCAGAGCAAGAACGGCTACGCCGGCTACATTGAC
GGCGGAGCCAGCCAGGAAGAGTTCTACAAGTTCATCAAGCCCATCCTGGAAAAGATGGACGGCACCGAGG
AACTGCTCGTGAAGCTGAACAGAGAGGACCTGCTGCGGAAGCAGCGGACCTTCGACAACGGCAGCATCCC
CCACCAGATCCACCTGGGAGAGCTGCACGCCATTCTGCGGCGGCAGGAAGATTTTTACCCATTCCTGAAG
GACAACCGGGAAAAGATCGAGAAGATCCTGACCTTCCGCATCCCCTACTACGTGGGCCCTCTGGCCAGGG
GAAACAGCAGATTCGCCTGGATGACCAGAAAGAGCGAGGAAACCATCACCCCCTGGAACTTCGAGGAAGT
GGTGGACAAGGGCGCTTCCGCCCAGAGCTTCATCGAGCGGGTGACCAACTTCGATAAGAACCTGCCCAAC
GAGAAGGTGCTGCCCAAGCACAGCCTGCTGTACGAGTACTTCACCGTGTATAACGAGCTGACCGAAGTGA
AATACGTGACCGAGGGAATGAGAAAGCCCGCCTTCCTGAGCGGCGAGCAGAAAAAGGCCATCGTGGACCT
GCTGTTCAAGACCAACCGGAAAGTGACCGTGAAGCAGCTGAAAGAGGACTACTTCAAGAAAATCGAGTGC
TTCGACTCCGTGGAAATCTCCGGCGTGGAAGATCGGTTCAACGCCTCCCTGGGCACATACCACGATCTGC
TGAAAATTATCAAGGACAAGGACTTCCTGGACAATGAGGAAAACGAGGACATTCTGGAAGATATCGTGCT
GACCCTGACACTGTTTGAGGACAGAGAGATGATCGAGGAACGGCTGAAAACCTATGCCCACCTGTTCGAC
GACAAAGTGATGAAGCAGCTGAAGCGGCGGAGATACACCGGCTGGGGCCAGCTGAGCCGGAAGCTGATCA
ACGGCATCCGGGACAAGCAGTCCGGCAAGACAATCCTGGATTTCCTGAAGTCCGACGGCTTCGCCAACAG
AAACTTCATGCAGCTGATCCACGACGACAGCCTGACCTTTAAAGAGGACATCCAGAAAGCCCAGGTGTCC
GGCCAGGGCGATAGCCTGCACGAGCACATTGCCAATCTGGCCGGCAGCCCCGCCATTAAGAAGGGCATCC
TGCAGACAGTGAAGGTGGTGGACGAGCTCGTGAAAGTGATGGGCCGGCACAAGCCCGAGAACATCGTGAT
CGAAATGGCCAGAGAGAACCAGACCACCCAGAAGGGACAGAAGAACAGCCGCGAGAGAATGAAGCGGATC
GAAGAGGGCATCAAAGAGCTGGGCAGCCAGATCCTGAAAGAACACCCCGTGGAAAACACCCAGCTGCAGA
ACGAGAAGCTGTACCTGTACTACCTGCAGAATGGGCGGGATATGTACGTGGACCAGGAACTGGACATCAA
CCGGCTGTCCGACTACGATGTGGACCATATCGTGCCTCAGAGCTTTCTGAAGGACGACTCCATCGACAAC
AAGGTGCTGACCAGAAGCGACAAGAACCGGGGCAAGAGCGACAACGTGCCCTCCGAAGAGGTCGTGAAGA
AGATGAAGAACTACTGGCGGCAGCTGCTGAACGCCAAGCTGATTACCCAGAGAAAGTTCGACAATCTGAC
CAAGGCCGAGAGAGGCGGCCTGAGCGAACTGGATAAGGCCGGCTTCATCAAGAGACAGCTGGTGGAAACC
CGGCAGATCACAAAGCACGTGGCACAGATCCTGGACTCCCGGATGAACACTAAGTACGACGAGAATGACA
AGCTGATCCGGGAAGTGAAAGTGATCACCCTGAAGTCCAAGCTGGTGTCCGATTTCCGGAAGGATTTCCA
GTTTTACAAAGTGCGCGAGATCAACAACTACCACCACGCCCACGACGCGTACCTGAACGCCGTCGTGGGA
ACCGCCCTGATCAAAAAGTACCCTAAGCTGGGTGGCAAGGTGTACGATGTACGGAAGATGATCGCCAAGA
GCGAGCAGGAAATCGGCAAGGCTACCGCCAAGTACTTCTTCTACAGCAACATCATGAACTTTTTCAAGAC
CGAGATTACCCTGGCCAACGGCGAGATCCGGAAGCGGCCTCTGATCGAGACAAACGGCGAAACCGGGGAG
ATCGTGTGGGATAAGGGCCGGGATTTTGCCACCGTGCGGAAAGTGCTGAGCATGCCCCAAGTGAATATCG
TGAAAAAGACCGAGGTGCAGACAGGCGGCTTCAGCAAAGAGTCTATCCTGCCCAAGAGGAACAGCGATAA
GCTGATCGCCAGAAAGAAGGACTGGGACCCTAAGAAGTACGGCGGCTTCGACAGCCCCACCGTGGCCTAT
TCTGTGCTGGTGGTGGCCAAAGTGGAAAAGGGCAAGTCCAAGAAACTGAAGAGTGTGAAAGAGCTGCTGG
GGATCACCATCATGGAAAGAAGCAGCTTCGAGAAGAATCCCATCGACTTTCTGGAAGCCAAGGGCTACAA
AGAAGTGAAAAAGGACCTGATCATCAAGCTGCCTAAGTACTCCCTGTTCGAGCTGGAAAACGGCCGGAAG
AGAATGCTGGCCTCTGCCGGCGAACTGCAGAAGGGAAACGAACTGGCCCTGCCCTCCAAATATGTGAACT
TCCTGTACCTGGCCAGCCACTATGAGAAGCTGAAGGGCTCCCCCGAGGATAATGAGCAGAAACAGCTGTT
TGTGGAACAGCACAAGCACTACCTGGACGAGATCATCGAGCAGATCAGCGAGTTCTCCAAGAGAGTGATC
CTGGCCGACGCTAATCTGGACAAAGTGCTGTCCGCCTACAACAAGCACCGGGATAAGCCCATCAGAGAGC
AGGCCGAGAATATCATCCACCTGTTTACCCTGACCAATCTGGGAGCCCCTGCCGCCTTCAAGTACTTTGA
CACCACCATCGACCGGAAGAGGTACACCAGCACCAAAGAGGTGCTGGACGCCACCCTGATCCACCAGAGC
ATCACCGGCCTGTACGAGACACGGATCGACCTGTCTCAGCTGGGAGGCGACAAAAGGCCGGCGGCCACGA
AAAAGGCCGGCCAGGCAAAAAAGAAAAAGTAAGAATTCCTAGAGCTCGCTGATCAGCCTCGACTGTGCCT
TCTAGTTGCCAGCCATCTGTTGTTTGCCCCTCCCCCGTGCCTTCCTTGACCCTGGAAGGTGCCACTCCCA
CTGTCCTTTCCTAATAAAATGAGGAAATTGCATCGCATTGTCTGAGTAGGTGTCATTCTATTCTGGGGGG
TGGGGTGGGGCAGGACAGCAAGGGGGAGGATTGGGAAGAGAATAGCAGGCATGCTGGGGAGCGGCCGCAG
GAACCCCTAGTGATGGAGTTGGCCACTCCCTCTCTGCGCGCTCGCTCGCTCACTGAGGCCGGGCGACCAA
AGGTCGCCCGACGCCCGGGCTTTGCCCGGGCGGCCTCAGTGAGCGAGCGAGCGCGCAGCTGCCTGCAGGG
GCGCCTGATGCGGTATTTTCTCCTTACGCATCTGTGCGGTATTTCACACCGCATA
[95 nt withheld, positions 5516-5610]
T
[46 nt withheld, positions 5612-5657]
C
[141 nt withheld, positions 5659-5799]
CCTTTGACGTTGGAGTCCACGTTCTTT
[37 nt withheld, positions 5827-5863]
ACTCTATCTCGGGCTATTCTTTTGATTTATAAGGGATTTTGCCGATTTCGGTCTATTGGTTAAAAAATGA
GCTGATTTAACAAAAATTTAACGCGAATTTTAACAAAATATTAACGTTTACAATTTTATGGTGCACTCTC
AGTACAATCTGCTCTGATGCCGCATAGTTAAGCCAGCCCCGACACCCGCCAACACCCGCTGACGCGCCCT
GACGGGCTTGTCTGCTCCCGGCATCCGCTTACAGACAAGCTGTGACCGTCTCCGGGAGCTGCATGTGTCA
GAGGTTTTCACCGTCATCACCGAAACGCGCGAGACGAAAGGGCCTCGTGATACGCCTATTTTTATAGGTT
AATGTCATGATAATAATGGTTTCTTAGACGTCAGGTGGCACTTTTCGGGGAAATGTGCGCGGAACCCCTA
TTTGTTTATTTTTCTAAATACATTCAAATATGTATCCGCTCATGAGACAATAACCCTGATAAATGCTTCA
ATAATATTGAAAAAGGAAGAGTATGAGTATTCAACATTTCCGTGTCGCCCTTATTCCCTTTTTTGCGGCA
TTTTGCCTTCCTGTTTTTGCTCACCCAGAAACGCTGGTGAAAGTAAAAGATGCTGAAGATCAGTTGGGTG
CACGAGTGGGTTACATCGAACTGGATCTCAACAGCGGTAAGATCCTTGAGAGTTTTCGCCCCGAAGAACG
TTTTCCAATGATGAGCACTTTTAAAGTTCTGCTATGTGGCGCGGTATTATCCCGTATTGACGCCGGGCAA
GAGCAACTCGGTCGCCGCATACACTATTCTCAGAATGACTTGGTTGAGTACTCACCAGTCACAGAAAAGC
ATCTTACGGATGGCATGACAGTAAGAGAATTATGCAGTGCTGCCATAACCATGAGTGATAACACTGCGGC
CAACTTACTTCTGACAACGATCGGAGGACCGAAGGAGCTAACCGCTTTTTTGCACAACATGGGGGATCAT
GTAACTCGCCTTGATCGTTGGGAACCGGAGCTGAATGAAGCCATACCAAACGACGAGCGTGACACCACGA
TGCCTGTAGCAATGGCAACAACGTTGCGCAAACTATTAACTGGCGAACTACTTACTCTAGCTTCCCGGCA
ACAATTAATAGACTGGATGGAGGCGGATAAAGTTGCAGGACCACTTCTGCGCTCGGCCCTTCCGGCTGGC
TGGTTTATTGCTGATAAATCTGGAGCCGGTGAGCGTGGAAGCCGCGGTATCATTGCAGCACTGGGGCCAG
ATGGTAAGCCCTCCCGTATCGTAGTTATCTACACGACGGGGAGTCAGGCAACTATGGATGAACGAAATAG
ACAGATCGCTGAGATAGGTGCCTCACTGATTAAGCATTGGTAACTGTCAGACCAAGTTTACTCATATATA
CTTTAGATTGATTTAAAACTTCATTTTTAATTTAAAAGGATCTAGGTGAAGATCCTTTTTGATAATCTCA
TGACCAAAATCCCTTAACGTGAGTTTTCGTTCCACTGAGCGTCAGACCCCGTAGAAAAGATCAAAGGATC
TTCTTGAGATCCTTTTTTTCTGCGCGTAATCTGCTGCTTGCAAACAAAAAAACCACCGCTACCAGCGGTG
GTTTGTTTGCCGGATCAAGAGCTACCAACTCTTTTTCCGAAGGTAACTGGCTTCAGCAGAGCGCAGATAC
CAAATACTGTTCTTCTAGTGTAGCCGTAGTTAGGCCACCACTTCAAGAACTCTGTAGCACCGCCTACATA
CCTCGCTCTGCTAATCCTGTTACCAGTGGCTGCTGCCAGTGGCGATAAGTCGTGTCTTACCGGGTTGGAC
TCAAGACGATAGTTACCGGATAAGGCGCAGCGGTCGGGCTGAACGGGGGGTTCGTGCACACAGCCCAGCT
TGGAGCGAACGACCTACACCGAACTGAGATACCTACAGCGTGAGCTATGAGAAAGCGCCACGCTTCCCGA
AGGGAGAAAGGCGGACAGGTATCCGGTAAGCGGCAGGGTCGGAACAGGAGAGCGCACGAGGGAGCTTCCA
GGGGGAAACGCCTGGTATCTTTATAGTCCTGTCGGGTTTCGCCACCTCTGACTTGAGCGTCGATTTTTGT
GATGCTCGTCAGGGGGGCGGAGCCTATGGAAAAACGCCAGCAACGCGGCCTTTTTACGGTTCCTGGCCTT
TTGCTGGCCTTTTGCTCACATG
